Addgene plasmid #248126: pFUW-SNAP25B-I192N
Purpose: Mammalian expression lentiviral vector encoding the Synaptosomal-Associated Protein (SNAP-25) with I192N mutation
Depositing lab: Ege Kavalali. Depositing organization: Vanderbilt University. Publication: Role of Aberrant Spontaneous Neurotransmission in SNAP25-Associated Encephalopathies. Alten B, Zhou Q, Shin OH, Esquivies L, Lin PY, White KI, Sun R, Chung WK, Monteggia LM, Brunger AT, Kavalali ET. Neuron. 2021 Jan 6;109(1):59-72.e5. doi: 10.1016/j.neuron.2020.10.012. Epub 2020 Nov 3. PubMed 33147442.
Backbone
  Vector backbone: pFUW
  Backbone size w/o insert (bp): 9124
  Vector type: Mammalian Expression
Growth in bacteria
  Bacterial resistance: Ampicillin, 100 μg/mL
  Growth temperature: 37°C
  Growth strain: DH5alpha
  Copy number: High Copy
Gene/Insert
  Gene/Insert name: SNAP25B-I192N
  Species: H. sapiens (human)
  Insert size (bp): 1106
  Mutation: I192N
  Entrez Gene: SNAP25 (a.k.a. CMS18, RIC-4, RIC4, SEC9, SNAP, SNAP-25, SUP, bA416N4.2, dJ1068F16.2)
  Promoter: Ubiquitin
  Cloning method: Restriction Enzyme; 5′ cloning site EcoRI (not destroyed); 3′ cloning site BamHI (not destroyed)
  Sequencing primers: 5′ ttgaaatgtaatcatttgggtc; 3′ aggttgattatcgataagcttg
Resource information
  A portion of this plasmid was derived from a plasmid made by: Dr. David Baltimore
Terms and licenses: Academic/Nonprofit Terms; Industry Terms: Not Available to Industry
Depositor comments: Human SNAP25B with a silent mutation at residue #3 GAA for GAG [E]
How to cite: pFUW-SNAP25B-I192N was a gift from Ege Kavalali (Addgene plasmid # 248126 ; http://n2t.net/addgene:248126 ; RRID:Addgene_248126)
