[The description below was written by a language model from this plasmid's Addgene catalogue record and pLannotate feature annotations shown in this document.]
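Description:
pFUW-SNAP25B-I192N is an HIV-1-derived lentiviral transfer plasmid built on the pFUW backbone for expressing a disease-associated variant of human SNAP-25 in mammalian cells. It is propagated in E. coli as a high-copy plasmid through a ColE1/pUC-type origin with ampicillin selection (AmpR). The backbone also carries an f1 origin and an SV40/EM7-driven bleomycin/Zeocin resistance cassette. That cassette lies outside the LTR-flanked region, so it would not be carried into the packaged viral genome.

The viral portion has a chimeric 5' end in which the CMV enhancer/promoter drives a truncated 5' LTR. This is followed by the Ψ packaging signal with a partial gag sequence, the Rev response element for Rev-dependent nuclear export of the genomic RNA, and the cPPT/CTS element. Downstream, the human ubiquitin C promoter drives the SNAP25B coding sequence, cloned between EcoRI and BamHI sites. The annotation tool matched this ORF to the bovine SNAP25 protein entry, but the catalogue record gives the insert as human. It carries the I192N substitution and, according to the depositor, a silent codon change at residue 3. No epitope tag or fluorescent reporter is annotated. A WPRE follows the insert to enhance transcript expression, and the cassette ends with a truncated 3' LTR and a bGH polyadenylation signal. The annotated ORF spans about 0.6 kb, shorter than the 1.1 kb insert size in the catalogue, and the record does not explain this difference.

SNAP-25 is a t-SNARE involved in synaptic vesicle fusion. The associated publication concerns aberrant spontaneous neurotransmission in SNAP25-associated encephalopathies, so the construct is suited to lentiviral expression of this mutant to study its effects on neurotransmitter release.
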