Features (pLannotate 1.2.2; 31 found; start..end, strand, type, name):
     30..82      -  misc_feature   bom (fragment): basis of mobility region from pBR322
    237..616     +  enhancer       CMV enhancer: human cytomegalovirus immediate early enhancer
    617..816     +  promoter       CMV promoter: human cytomegalovirus (CMV) immediate early promoter
    834..1014    +  LTR            5' LTR (truncated): truncated 5' long terminal repeat (LTR) from HIV-1
   1061..1186    +  misc_feature   HIV-1 Ψ: packaging signal of human immunodeficiency virus type 1
   1170..1533    +  CDS            HIV-1 gag (fragment): gag protein from human immunodeficiency virus 1; gag
   1679..1912    +  misc_feature   RRE: The Rev response element (RRE) of HIV-1 allows for Rev-dependent mRNA export from the nucleus to the cytoplasm.
   2289..2389    +  CDS            Rev (fragment): human immunodeficiency virus 1 (HIV-1) Rev protein; rev; enhances nuclear export of unspliced and incompletely spliced viral mRNAs
   2439..2556    +  misc_feature   cPPT/CTS: central polypurine tract and central termination sequence of HIV-1
   2621..3832    +  promoter       UbC promoter: human ubiquitin C promoter
   3843..3865    -  misc_feature   MCS (fragment): pUC18/19 multiple cloning site
   3872..4489    +  CDS            SNAP25: SNP25_BOVIN - Experimental evidence at protein level: Swiss-Prot protein existence level 1. t-SNARE involved in the molecular regulation of neurotransmitter release. May play an important role in the synaptic function of specific neuronal systems. Associates with proteins involved in vesicle docking and membrane fusion. Regulates plasma membrane recycling through its interaction with CENPF. Modulates the gating characteristics of the delayed rectifier voltage-dependent potassium channel KCNB1 in pancreatic beta cells (By similarity). From Bos taurus (Bovine).
   4505..4528    +  misc_feature   MCS (fragment): pBluescript multiple cloning site
   4528..5116    +  misc_feature   WPRE: woodchuck hepatitis virus posttranscriptional regulatory element
   5053..5634    +  CDS            nef (fragment): NEF_HV1H2 - Experimental evidence at protein level: Swiss-Prot protein existence level 1. Extracellular Nef protein targets CD4(+) T-lymphocytes for apoptosis by interacting with CXCR4 surface receptors. From Human immunodeficiency virus type 1 group M subtype B (isolate HXB2) (HIV-1).
   5641..5821    +  LTR            5' LTR (truncated): truncated 5' long terminal repeat (LTR) from HIV-1
   5853..6077    +  polyA_signal   bGH poly(A) signal: bovine growth hormone polyadenylation signal
   6081..6102    +  promoter       SV40 promoter (fragment): SV40 enhancer and early promoter
   6123..6551    +  rep_origin     f1 ori (sequence partly withheld): f1 bacteriophage origin of replication; arrow indicates direction of (+) strand synthesis
   6565..6894    +  promoter       SV40 promoter: SV40 enhancer and early promoter
   6942..6989    +  promoter       EM7 promoter: synthetic bacterial promoter&nbsp
   7008..7382    +  CDS            BleoR: antibiotic-binding protein; Sh ble from Streptoalloteichus hindustanus; confers resistance to bleomycin, phleomycin, and Zeocin™
   7392..7517    +  CDS            ble (fragment): BLE_KLEPN - Experimental evidence at protein level: Swiss-Prot protein existence level 1. Binding protein with a strong affinity to the bleomycin family of antibiotics. Binds to CL990; an antimitotic-antibiotic compound. From Klebsiella pneumoniae.
   7512..7633    +  polyA_signal   SV40 poly(A) signal: SV40 polyadenylation signal
   7706..7722    -  protein_bind   lac operator: The lac repressor binds to the lac operator to inhibit transcription in E. coli. This inhibition can be relieved by adding lactose or isopropyl-β-D-thiogalactopyranoside (IPTG). lac repressor encoded by lacI
   7730..7760    -  promoter       lac promoter: promoter for the E. coli lac operon
   7775..7796    -  protein_bind   CAP binding site: CAP binding activates transcription in the presence of cAMP. E. coli catabolite activator protein
   7809..7901    -  CDS            lacI (fragment): lac repressor; lacI; The lac repressor binds to the lac operator to inhibit transcription in E. coli. This inhibition can be relieved by adding lactose or isopropyl-β-D-thiogalactopyranoside (IPTG).
   8084..8672    -  rep_origin     ori: high-copy-number ColE1/pMB1/pBR322/pUC origin of replication
   8843..9703    -  CDS            AmpR: β-lactamase; bla; confers resistance to ampicillin, carbenicillin, and related antibiotics
   9704..9808    -  promoter       AmpR promoter: bla
>Addgene plasmid #248126 | pFUW-SNAP25B-I192N | addgene full sequence | sequence record 493396 | Addgene NGS Result
TCGACGGATCGGGAGATCTCCCGATCCCCTATGGTGCACTCTCAGTACAATCTGCTCTGATGCCGCATAG
TTAAGCCAGTATCTGCTCCCTGCTTGTGTGTTGGAGGTCGCTGAGTAGTGCGCGAGCAAAATTTAAGCTA
CAACAAGGCAAGGCTTGACCGACAATTGCATGAAGAATCTGCTTAGGGTTAGGCGTTTTGCGCTGCTTCG
CGATGTACGGGCCAGATATACGCGTTGACATTGATTATTGACTAGTTATTAATAGTAATCAATTACGGGG
TCATTAGTTCATAGCCCATATATGGAGTTCCGCGTTACATAACTTACGGTAAATGGCCCGCCTGGCTGAC
CGCCCAACGACCCCCGCCCATTGACGTCAATAATGACGTATGTTCCCATAGTAACGCCAATAGGGACTTT
CCATTGACGTCAATGGGTGGAGTATTTACGGTAAACTGCCCACTTGGCAGTACATCAAGTGTATCATATG
CCAAGTACGCCCCCTATTGACGTCAATGACGGTAAATGGCCCGCCTGGCATTATGCCCAGTACATGACCT
TATGGGACTTTCCTACTTGGCAGTACATCTACGTATTAGTCATCGCTATTACCATGGTGATGCGGTTTTG
GCAGTACATCAATGGGCGTGGATAGCGGTTTGACTCACGGGGATTTCCAAGTCTCCACCCCATTGACGTC
AATGGGAGTTTGTTTTGGCACCAAAATCAACGGGACTTTCCAAAATGTCGTAACAACTCCGCCCCATTGA
CGCAAATGGGCGGTAGGCGTGTACGGTGGGAGGTCTATATAAGCAGCGCGTTTTGCCTGTACTGGGTCTC
TCTGGTTAGACCAGATCTGAGCCTGGGAGCTCTCTGGCTAACTAGGGAACCCACTGCTTAAGCCTCAATA
AAGCTTGCCTTGAGTGCTTCAAGTAGTGTGTGCCCGTCTGTTGTGTGACTCTGGTAACTAGAGATCCCTC
AGACCCTTTTAGTCAGTGTGGAAAATCTCTAGCAGTGGCGCCCGAACAGGGACTTGAAAGCGAAAGGGAA
ACCAGAGGAGCTCTCTCGACGCAGGACTCGGCTTGCTGAAGCGCGCACGGCAAGAGGCGAGGGGCGGCGA
CTGGTGAGTACGCCAAAAATTTTGACTAGCGGAGGCTAGAAGGAGAGAGATGGGTGCGAGAGCGTCAGTA
TTAAGCGGGGGAGAATTAGATCGCGATGGGAAAAAATTCGGTTAAGGCCAGGGGGAAAGAAAAAATATAA
ATTAAAACATATAGTATGGGCAAGCAGGGAGCTAGAACGATTCGCAGTTAATCCTGGCCTGTTAGAAACA
TCAGAAGGCTGTAGACAAATACTGGGACAGCTACAACCATCCCTTCAGACAGGATCAGAAGAACTTAGAT
CATTATATAATACAGTAGCAACCCTCTATTGTGTGCATCAAAGGATAGAGATAAAAGACACCAAGGAAGC
TTTAGACAAGATAGAGGAAGAGCAAAACAAAAGTAAGACCACCGCACAGCAAGCGGCCGCTGATCTTCAG
ACCTGGAGGAGGAGATATGAGGGACAATTGGAGAAGTGAATTATATAAATATAAAGTAGTAAAAATTGAA
CCATTAGGAGTAGCACCCACCAAGGCAAAGAGAAGAGTGGTGCAGAGAGAAAAAAGAGCAGTGGGAATAG
GAGCTTTGTTCCTTGGGTTCTTGGGAGCAGCAGGAAGCACTATGGGCGCAGCGTCAATGACGCTGACGGT
ACAGGCCAGACAATTATTGTCTGGTATAGTGCAGCAGCAGAACAATTTGCTGAGGGCTATTGAGGCGCAA
CAGCATCTGTTGCAACTCACAGTCTGGGGCATCAAGCAGCTCCAGGCAAGAATCCTGGCTGTGGAAAGAT
ACCTAAAGGATCAACAGCTCCTGGGGATTTGGGGTTGCTCTGGAAAACTCATTTGCACCACTGCTGTGCC
TTGGAATGCTAGTTGGAGTAATAAATCTCTGGAACAGATTTGGAATCACACGACCTGGATGGAGTGGGAC
AGAGAAATTAACAATTACACAAGCTTAATACACTCCTTAATTGAAGAATCGCAAAACCAGCAAGAAAAGA
ATGAACAAGAATTATTGGAATTAGATAAATGGGCAAGTTTGTGGAATTGGTTTAACATAACAAATTGGCT
GTGGTATATAAAATTATTCATAATGATAGTAGGAGGCTTGGTAGGTTTAAGAATAGTTTTTGCTGTACTT
TCTATAGTGAATAGAGTTAGGCAGGGATATTCACCATTATCGTTTCAGACCCACCTCCCAACCCCGAGGG
GACCCGACAGGCCCGAAGGAATAGAAGAAGAAGGTGGAGAGAGAGACAGAGACAGATCCATTCGATTAGT
GAACGGATCGGCACTGCGTGCGCCAATTCTGCAGACAAATGGCAGTATTCATCCACAATTTTAAAAGAAA
AGGGGGGATTGGGGGGTACAGTGCAGGGGAAAGAATAGTAGACATAATAGCAACAGACATACAAACTAAA
GAATTACAAAAACAAATTACAAAAATTCAAAATTTTCGGGTTTATTACAGGGACAGCAGAGATCCAGTTT
GGTTAATTAACCCGTGTCGGCTCCAGATCTGGCCTCCGCGCCGGGTTTTGGCGCCTCCCGCGGGCGCCCC
CCTCCTCACGGCGAGCGCTGCCACGTCAGACGAAGGGCGCAGCGAGCGTCCTGATCCTTCCGCCCGGACG
CTCAGGACAGCGGCCCGCTGCTCATAAGACTCGGCCTTAGAACCCCAGTATCAGCAGAAGGACATTTTAG
GACGGGACTTGGGTGACTCTAGGGCACTGGTTTTCTTTCCAGAGAGCGGAACAGGCGAGGAAAAGTAGTC
CCTTCTCGGCGATTCTGCGGAGGGATCTCCGTGGGGCGGTGAACGCCGATGATTATATAAGGACGCGCCG
GGTGTGGCACAGCTAGTTCCGTCGCAGCCGGGATTTGGGTCGCGGTTCTTGTTTGTGGATCGCTGTGATC
GTCACTTGGTGAGTAGCGGGCTGCTGGGCTGGCCGGGGCTTTCGTGGCCGCCGGGCCGCTCGGTGGGACG
GAAGCGTGTGGAGAGACCGCCAAGGGCTGTAGTCTGGGTCCGCGAGCAAGGTTGCCCTGAACTGGGGGTT
GGGGGGAGCGCAGCAAAATGGCGGCTGTTCCCGAGTCTTGAATGGAAGACGCTTGTGAGGCGGGCTGTGA
GGTCGTTGAAACAAGGTGGGGGGCATGGTGGGCGGCAAGAACCCAAGGTCTTGAGGCCTTCGCTAATGCG
GGAAAGCTCTTATTCGGGTGAGATGGGCTGGGGCACCATCTGGGGACCCTGACGTGAAGTTTGTCACTGA
CTGGAGAACTCGGTTTGTCGTCTGTTGCGGGGGCGGCAGTTATGGCGGTGCCGTTGGGCAGTGCACCCGT
ACCTTTGGGAGCGCGCGCCCTCGTCGTGTCGTGACGTCACCCGTTCTGTTGGCTTATAATGCAGGGTGGG
GCCACCTGCCGGTAGGTGTGCGGTAGGCTTTTCTCCGTCGCAGGACGCAGGGTTCGGGCCTAGGGTAGGC
TCTCCTGAATCGACAGGCGCCGGACCTCTGGTGAGGGGAGGGATAAGTGAGGCGTCAGTTTCTTTGGTCG
GTTTTATGTACCTATCTTCTTAAGTAGCTGAAGCTCCGGTTTTGAACTATGCGCTCGGGGTTGGCGAGTG
TGTTTTGTGAAGTTTTTTAGGCACCTTTTGAAATGTAATCATTTGGGTCAATATGTAATTTTCAGTGTTA
GACTAGTAAATTGTCCGCTAAATTCTGGCCGTTTTTGGCTTTTTTGTTAGACGAAGCTTGGGCTGCAGGT
CGACTCTAGAGGATCGAATTCATGGCCGAGGACGCAGACATGCGCAATGAGCTGGAGGAGATGCAGCGAA
GGGCTGACCAGTTGGCTGATGAGTCGCTGGAAAGCACCCGTCGTATGCTGCAACTGGTTGAAGAGAGTAA
AGATGCTGGTATCAGGACTTTGGTTATGTTGGATGAACAAGGAGAACAACTGGAACGCATTGAGGAAGGG
ATGGACCAAATCAATAAGGACATGAAAGAAGCAGAAAAGAATTTGACGGACCTAGGAAAATTCTGCGGGC
TTTGTGTGTGTCCCTGTAACAAGCTTAAATCAAGTGATGCTTACAAAAAAGCCTGGGGCAATAATCAGGA
CGGAGTGGTGGCCAGCCAGCCTGCTCGTGTAGTGGACGAACGGGAGCAGATGGCCATCAGTGGCGGCTTC
ATCCGCAGGGTAACAAATGATGCCCGAGAAAATGAAATGGATGAAAACCTAGAGCAGGTGAGCGGCATCA
TCGGGAACCTCCGTCACATGGCCCTGGATATGGGCAATGAGATCGATACACAGAATCGCCAGATCGACAG
GATCATGGAGAAGGCTGATTCCAACAAAACCAGAAATGATGAGGCCAACCAACGTGCAACAAAGATGCTG
GGAAGTGGTTAAGGATCCGTTAACAATTCGATATCAAGCTTATCGATAATCAACCTCTGGATTACAAAAT
TTGTGAAAGATTGACTGGTATTCTTAACTATGTTGCTCCTTTTACGCTATGTGGATACGCTGCTTTAATG
CCTTTGTATCATGCTATTGCTTCCCGTATGGCTTTCATTTTCTCCTCCTTGTATAAATCCTGGTTGCTGT
CTCTTTATGAGGAGTTGTGGCCCGTTGTCAGGCAACGTGGCGTGGTGTGCACTGTGTTTGCTGACGCAAC
CCCCACTGGTTGGGGCATTGCCACCACCTGTCAGCTCCTTTCCGGGACTTTCGCTTTCCCCCTCCCTATT
GCCACGGCGGAACTCATCGCCGCCTGCCTTGCCCGCTGCTGGACAGGGGCTCGGCTGTTGGGCACTGACA
ATTCCGTGGTGTTGTCGGGGAAATCATCGTCCTTTCCTTGGCTGCTCGCCTGTGTTGCCACCTGGATTCT
GCGCGGGACGTCCTTCTGCTACGTCCCTTCGGCCCTCAATCCAGCGGACCTTCCTTCCCGCGGCCTGCTG
CCGGCTCTGCGGCCTCTTCCGCGTCTTCGCCTTCGCCCTCAGACGAGTCGGATCTCCCTTTGGGCCGCCT
CCCCGCATCGATACCGTCGACCTCGAGACCTAGAAAAACATGGAGCAATCACAAGTAGCAATACAGCAGC
TACCAATGCTGATTGTGCCTGGCTAGAAGCACAAGAGGAGGAGGAGGTGGGTTTTCCAGTCACACCTCAG
GTACCTTTAAGACCAATGACTTACAAGGCAGCTGTAGATCTTAGCCACTTTTTAAAAGAAAAGGGGGGAC
TGGAAGGGCTAATTCACTCCCAACGAAGACAAGATATCCTTGATCTGTGGATCTACCACACACAAGGCTA
CTTCCCTGATTGGCAGAACTACACACCAGGGCCAGGGATCAGATATCCACTGACCTTTGGATGGTGCTAC
AAGCTAGTACCAGTTGAGCAAGAGAAGGTAGAAGAAGCCAATGAAGGAGAGAACACCCGCTTGTTACACC
CTGTGAGCCTGCATGGGATGGATGACCCGGAGAGAGAAGTATTAGAGTGGAGGTTTGACAGCCGCCTAGC
ATTTCATCACATGGCCCGAGAGCTGCATCCGGACTGTACTGGGTCTCTCTGGTTAGACCAGATCTGAGCC
TGGGAGCTCTCTGGCTAACTAGGGAACCCACTGCTTAAGCCTCAATAAAGCTTGCCTTGAGTGCTTCAAG
TAGTGTGTGCCCGTCTGTTGTGTGACTCTGGTAACTAGAGATCCCTCAGACCCTTTTAGTCAGTGTGGAA
AATCTCTAGCAGGGCCCGTTTAAACCCGCTGATCAGCCTCGACTGTGCCTTCTAGTTGCCAGCCATCTGT
TGTTTGCCCCTCCCCCGTGCCTTCCTTGACCCTGGAAGGTGCCACTCCCACTGTCCTTTCCTAATAAAAT
GAGGAAATTGCATCGCATTGTCTGAGTAGGTGTCATTCTATTCTGGGGGGTGGGGTGGGGCAGGACAGCA
AGGGGGAGGATTGGGAAGACAATAGCAGGCATGCTGGGGATGCGGTGGGCTCTATGGCTTCTGAGGCGGA
AAGAACCAGCTGGGGCTCTAGGGGGTATCCCC
[124 nt withheld, positions 6123-6246]
C
[91 nt withheld, positions 6248-6338]
A
[49 nt withheld, positions 6340-6388]
CCTTTGACGTTGGAGTCCACGTTCTTT
[37 nt withheld, positions 6416-6452]
ACCCTATCTCGGTCTATTCTTTTGATTTATAAGGGATTTTGCCGATTTCGGCCTATTGGTTAAAAAATGA
GCTGATTTAACAAAAATTTAACGCGAATTAATTCTGTGGAATGTGTGTCAGTTAGGGTGTGGAAAGTCCC
CAGGCTCCCCAGCAGGCAGAAGTATGCAAAGCATGCATCTCAATTAGTCAGCAACCAGGTGTGGAAAGTC
CCCAGGCTCCCCAGCAGGCAGAAGTATGCAAAGCATGCATCTCAATTAGTCAGCAACCATAGTCCCGCCC
CTAACTCCGCCCATCCCGCCCCTAACTCCGCCCAGTTCCGCCCATTCTCCGCCCCATGGCTGACTAATTT
TTTTTATTTATGCAGAGGCCGAGGCCGCCTCTGCCTCTGAGCTATTCCAGAAGTAGTGAGGAGGCTTTTT
TGGAGGCCTAGGCTTTTGCAAAAAGCTCCCGGGAGCTTGTATATCCATTTTCGGATCTGATCAGCACGTG
TTGACAATTAATCATCGGCATAGTATATCGGCATAGTATAATACGACAAGGTGAGGAACTAAACCATGGC
CAAGTTGACCAGTGCCGTTCCGGTGCTCACCGCGCGCGACGTCGCCGGAGCGGTCGAGTTCTGGACCGAC
CGGCTCGGGTTCTCCCGGGACTTCGTGGAGGACGACTTCGCCGGTGTGGTCCGGGACGACGTGACCCTGT
TCATCAGCGCGGTCCAGGACCAGGTGGTGCCGGACAACACCCTGGCCTGGGTGTGGGTGCGCGGCCTGGA
CGAGCTGTACGCCGAGTGGTCGGAGGTCGTGTCCACGAACTTCCGGGACGCCTCCGGGCCGGCCATGACC
GAGATCGGCGAGCAGCCGTGGGGGCGGGAGTTCGCCCTGCGCGACCCGGCCGGCAACTGCGTGCACTTCG
TGGCCGAGGAGCAGGACTGACACGTGCTACGAGATTTCGATTCCACCGCCGCCTTCTATGAAAGGTTGGG
CTTCGGAATCGTTTTCCGGGACGCCGGCTGGATGATCCTCCAGCGCGGGGATCTCATGCTGGAGTTCTTC
GCCCACCCCAACTTGTTTATTGCAGCTTATAATGGTTACAAATAAAGCAATAGCATCACAAATTTCACAA
ATAAAGCATTTTTTTCACTGCATTCTAGTTGTGGTTTGTCCAAACTCATCAATGTATCTTATCATGTCTG
TATACCGTCGACCTCTAGCTAGAGCTTGGCGTAATCATGGTCATAGCTGTTTCCTGTGTGAAATTGTTAT
CCGCTCACAATTCCACACAACATACGAGCCGGAAGCATAAAGTGTAAAGCCTGGGGTGCCTAATGAGTGA
GCTAACTCACATTAATTGCGTTGCGCTCACTGCCCGCTTTCCAGTCGGGAAACCTGTCGTGCCAGCTGCA
TTAATGAATCGGCCAACGCGCGGGGAGAGGCGGTTTGCGTATTGGGCGCTCTTCCGCTTCCTCGCTCACT
GACTCGCTGCGCTCGGTCGTTCGGCTGCGGCGAGCGGTATCAGCTCACTCAAAGGCGGTAATACGGTTAT
CCACAGAATCAGGGGATAACGCAGGAAAGAACATGTGAGCAAAAGGCCAGCAAAAGGCCAGGAACCGTAA
AAAGGCCGCGTTGCTGGCGTTTTTCCATAGGCTCCGCCCCCCTGACGAGCATCACAAAAATCGACGCTCA
AGTCAGAGGTGGCGAAACCCGACAGGACTATAAAGATACCAGGCGTTTCCCCCTGGAAGCTCCCTCGTGC
GCTCTCCTGTTCCGACCCTGCCGCTTACCGGATACCTGTCCGCCTTTCTCCCTTCGGGAAGCGTGGCGCT
TTCTCATAGCTCACGCTGTAGGTATCTCAGTTCGGTGTAGGTCGTTCGCTCCAAGCTGGGCTGTGTGCAC
GAACCCCCCGTTCAGCCCGACCGCTGCGCCTTATCCGGTAACTATCGTCTTGAGTCCAACCCGGTAAGAC
ACGACTTATCGCCACTGGCAGCAGCCACTGGTAACAGGATTAGCAGAGCGAGGTATGTAGGCGGTGCTAC
AGAGTTCTTGAAGTGGTGGCCTAACTACGGCTACACTAGAAGAACAGTATTTGGTATCTGCGCTCTGCTG
AAGCCAGTTACCTTCGGAAAAAGAGTTGGTAGCTCTTGATCCGGCAAACAAACCACCGCTGGTAGCGGTG
GTTTTTTTGTTTGCAAGCAGCAGATTACGCGCAGAAAAAAAGGATCTCAAGAAGATCCTTTGATCTTTTC
TACGGGGTCTGACGCTCAGTGGAACGAAAACTCACGTTAAGGGATTTTGGTCATGAGATTATCAAAAAGG
ATCTTCACCTAGATCCTTTTAAATTAAAAATGAAGTTTTAAATCAATCTAAAGTATATATGAGTAAACTT
GGTCTGACAGTTACCAATGCTTAATCAGTGAGGCACCTATCTCAGCGATCTGTCTATTTCGTTCATCCAT
AGTTGCCTGACTCCCCGTCGTGTAGATAACTACGATACGGGAGGGCTTACCATCTGGCCCCAGTGCTGCA
ATGATACCGCGAGACCCACGCTCACCGGCTCCAGATTTATCAGCAATAAACCAGCCAGCCGGAAGGGCCG
AGCGCAGAAGTGGTCCTGCAACTTTATCCGCCTCCATCCAGTCTATTAATTGTTGCCGGGAAGCTAGAGT
AAGTAGTTCGCCAGTTAATAGTTTGCGCAACGTTGTTGCCATTGCTACAGGCATCGTGGTGTCACGCTCG
TCGTTTGGTATGGCTTCATTCAGCTCCGGTTCCCAACGATCAAGGCGAGTTACATGATCCCCCATGTTGT
GCAAAAAAGCGGTTAGCTCCTTCGGTCCTCCGATCGTTGTCAGAAGTAAGTTGGCCGCAGTGTTATCACT
CATGGTTATGGCAGCACTGCATAATTCTCTTACTGTCATGCCATCCGTAAGATGCTTTTCTGTGACTGGT
GAGTACTCAACCAAGTCATTCTGAGAATAGTGTATGCGGCGACCGAGTTGCTCTTGCCCGGCGTCAATAC
GGGATAATACCGCGCCACATAGCAGAACTTTAAAAGTGCTCATCATTGGAAAACGTTCTTCGGGGCGAAA
ACTCTCAAGGATCTTACCGCTGTTGAGATCCAGTTCGATGTAACCCACTCGTGCACCCAACTGATCTTCA
GCATCTTTTACTTTCACCAGCGTTTCTGGGTGAGCAAAAACAGGAAGGCAAAATGCCGCAAAAAAGGGAA
TAAGGGCGACACGGAAATGTTGAATACTCATACTCTTCCTTTTTCAATATTATTGAAGCATTTATCAGGG
TTATTGTCTCATGAGCGGATACATATTTGAATGTATTTAGAAAAATAAACAAATAGGGGTTCCGCGCACA
TTTCCCCGAAAAGTGCCACCTGACG
