>Addgene plasmid #248126 | pFUW-SNAP25B-I192N | depositor partial sequence | sequence record 489207 | SNAP25B-I192N seq using pFUW 5-sequencing primer
GACTAGTAATTGTCCGCTAAATTCTGGCCGTTTTTGGCTTTTTTGTTAGACGAAGCTTGGGCTGCAGGTC
GACTCTAGAGGATCGAATTCATGGCCGAGGACGCAGACATGCGCAATGAGCTGGAGGAGATGCAGCGAAG
GGCTGACCAGTTGGCTGATGAGTCGCTGGAAAGCACCCGTCGTATGCTGCAACTGGTTGAAGAGAGTAAA
GATGCTGGTATCAGGACTTTGGTTATGTTGGATGAACAAGGAGAACAACTGGAACGCATTGAGGAAGGGA
TGGACCAAATCAATAAGGACATGAAAGAAGCAGAAAAGAATTTGACGGACCTAGGAAAATTCTGCGGGCT
TTGTGTGTGTCCCTGTAACAAGCTTAAATCAAGTGATGCTTACAAAAAAGCCTGGGGCAATAATCAGGAC
GGAGTGGTGGCCAGCCAGCCTGCTCGTGTAGTGGACGAACGGGAGCAGATGGCCATCAGTGGCGGCTTCA
TCCGCAGGGTAACAAATGATGCCCGAGAAAATGAAATGGATGAAAACCTAGAGCAGGTGAGCGGCATCAT
CGGGAACCTCCGTCACATGGCCCTGGATATGGGCAATGAGATCGATACACAGAATCGCCAGATCGACAGG
ATCATGGAGAAGGCTGATTCCAACAAAACCAGAAATGATGAGGCCAACCAACGTGCAACAAAGATGCTGG
GAAGTGGTTAAGGATCCGTTAACAATTCGATATCAAGCTTATCGATAATCAACCTCTGGATTACAAAATT
TGTGAAAGATTGACTGGTATTCTTAACTATGTTGCTCCTTTTACGCTATGTGGATACGCTGCTTTAATGC
CTTTGTATCATGCTATTGCTTCCCGTATGGCTTTCATTTTCTCCTCCTTGTATAAATCCTGG
